>Addgene plasmid #76252 | MAPK13 gRNA (BRDN0001145708) | addgene full sequence | sequence record 185480 | Addgene Assembled Sequence
CCCGGGTGCAAAGATGGATAAAGTTTTAAACAGAGAGGAATCTTTGCAGCTAATGGACCTTCTAGGTCTT
GAAAGGAGTGGGAATTGGCTCCGGTGCCCGTCAGTGGGCAGAGCGCACATCGCCCACAGTCCCCGAGAAG
TTGGGGGGAGGGGTCGGCAATTGATCCGGTGCCTAGAGAAGGTGGCGCGGGGTAAACTGGGAAAGTGATG
TCGTGTACTGGCTCCGCCTTTTTCCCGAGGGTGGGGGAGAACCGTATATAAGTGCAGTAGTCGCCGTGAA
CGTTCTTTTTCGCAACGGGTTTGCCGCCAGAACACAGGTAAGTGCCGTGTGTGGTTCCCGCGGGCCTGGC
CTCTTTACGGGTTATGGCCCTTGCGTGCCTTGAATTACTTCCACCTGGCTGCAGTACGTGATTCTTGATC
CCGAGCTTCGGGTTGGAAGTGGGTGGGAGAGTTCGAGGCCTTGCGCTTAAGGAGCCCCTTCGCCTCGTGC
TTGAGTTGAGGCCTGGCCTGGGCGCTGGGGCCGCCGCGTGCGAATCTGGTGGCACCTTCGCGCCTGTCTC
GCTGCTTTCGATAAGTCTCTAGCCATTTAAAATTTTTGATGACCTGCTGCGACGCTTTTTTTCTGGCAAG
ATAGTCTTGTAAATGCGGGCCAAGATCTGCACACTGGTATTTCGGTTTTTGGGGCCGCGGGCGGCGACGG
GGCCCGTGCGTCCCAGCGCACATGTTCGGCGAGGCGGGGCCTGCGAGCGCGGCCACCGAGAATCGGACGG
GGGTAGTCTCAAGCTGGCCGGCCTGCTCTGGTGCCTGGCCTCGCGCCGCCGTGTATCGCCCCGCCCTGGG
CGGCAAGGCTGGCCCGGTCGGCACCAGTTGCGTGAGCGGAAAGATGGCCGCTTCCCGGCCCTGCTGCAGG
GAGCTCAAAATGGAGGACGCGGCGCTCGGGAGAGCGGGCGGGTGAGTCACCCACACAAAGGAAAAGGGCC
TTTCCGTCCTCAGCCGTCGCTTCATGTGACTCCACGGAGTACCGGGCGCCGTCCAGGCACCTCGATTAGT
TCTCGAGCTTTTGGAGTACGTCGTCTTTAGGTTGGGGGGAGGGGTTTTATGCGATGGAGTTTCCCCACAC
TGAGTGGGTGGAGACTGAAGTTAGGCCAGCTTGGCACTTGATGTAATTCTCCTTGGAATTTGCCCTTTTT
GAGTTTGGATCTTGGTTCATTCTCAAGCCTCAGACAGTGGTTCAAAGTTTTTTTCTTCCATTTCAGGTGT
CGTGACGTACGGCCACCATGACCGAGTACAAGCCCACGGTGCGCCTCGCCACCCGCGACGACGTCCCCAG
GGCCGTACGCACCCTCGCCGCCGCGTTCGCCGACTACCCCGCCACGCGCCACACCGTCGATCCGGACCGC
CACATCGAGCGGGTCACCGAGCTGCAAGAACTCTTCCTCACGCGCGTCGGGCTCGACATCGGCAAGGTGT
GGGTCGCGGACGACGGCGCCGCCGTGGCGGTCTGGACCACGCCGGAGAGCGTCGAAGCGGGGGCGGTGTT
CGCCGAGATCGGCCCGCGCATGGCCGAGTTGAGCGGTTCCCGGCTGGCCGCGCAGCAACAGATGGAAGGC
CTCCTGGCGCCGCACCGGCCCAAGGAGCCCGCGTGGTTCCTGGCCACCGTCGGAGTCTCGCCCGACCACC
AGGGCAAGGGTCTGGGCAGCGCCGTCGTGCTCCCCGGAGTGGAGGCGGCCGAGCGCGCCGGGGTGCCCGC
CTTCCTGGAGACCTCCGCGCCCCGCAACCTCCCCTTCTACGAGCGGCTCGGCTTCACCGTCACCGCCGAC
GTCGAGGTGCCCGAAGGACCGCGCACCTGGTGCATGACCCGCAAGCCCGGTGCCTGAACGCGTTAAGTCG
ACAATCAACCTCTGGATTACAAAATTTGTGAAAGATTGACTGGTATTCTTAACTATGTTGCTCCTTTTAC
GCTATGTGGATACGCTGCTTTAATGCCTTTGTATCATGCTATTGCTTCCCGTATGGCTTTCATTTTCTCC
TCCTTGTATAAATCCTGGTTGCTGTCTCTTTATGAGGAGTTGTGGCCCGTTGTCAGGCAACGTGGCGTGG
TGTGCACTGTGTTTGCTGACGCAACCCCCACTGGTTGGGGCATTGCCACCACCTGTCAGCTCCTTTCCGG
GACTTTCGCTTTCCCCCTCCCTATTGCCACGGCGGAACTCATCGCCGCCTGCCTTGCCCGCTGCTGGACA
GGGGCTCGGCTGTTGGGCACTGACAATTCCGTGGTGTTGTCGGGGAAATCATCGTCCTTTCCTTGGCTGC
TCGCCTGTGTTGCCACCTGGATTCTGCGCGGGACGTCCTTCTGCTACGTCCCTTCGGCCCTCAATCCAGC
GGACCTTCCTTCCCGCGGCCTGCTGCCGGCTCTGCGGCCTCTTCCGCGTCTTCGCCTTCGCCCTCAGACG
AGTCGGATCTCCCTTTGGGCCGCCTCCCCGCGTCGACTTTAAGACCAATGACTTACAAGGCAGCTGTAGA
TCTTAGCCACTTTTTAAAAGAAAAGGGGGGACTGGAAGGGCTAATTCACTCCCAACGAAGACAAGATCTG
CTTTTTGCTTGTACTGGGTCTCTCTGGTTAGACCAGATCTGAGCCTGGGAGCTCTCTGGCTAACTAGGGA
ACCCACTGCTTAAGCCTCAATAAAGCTTGCCTTGAGTGCTTCAAGTAGTGTGTGCCCGTCTGTTGTGTGA
CTCTGGTAACTAGAGATCCCTCAGACCCTTTTAGTCAGTGTGGAAAATCTCTAGCAGTACGTATAGTAGT
TCATGTCATCTTATTATTCAGTATTTATAACTTGCAAAGAAATGAATATCAGAGAGTGAGAGGAACTTGT
TTATTGCAGCTTATAATGGTTACAAATAAAGCAATAGCATCACAAATTTCACAAATAAAGCATTTTTTTC
ACTGCATTCTAGTTGTGGTTTGTCCAAACTCATCAATGTATCTTATCATGTCTGGCTCTAGCTATCCCGC
CCCTAACTCCGCCCATCCCGCCCCTAACTCCGCCCAGTTCCGCCCATTCTCCGCCCCATGGCTGACTAAT
TTTTTTTATTTATGCAGAGGCCGAGGCCGCCTCGGCCTCTGAGCTATTCCAGAAGTAGTGAGGAGGCTTT
TTTGGAGGCCTAGGGACGTACCCAATTCGCCCTATAGTGAGTCGTATTACGCGCGCTCACTGGCCGTCGT
TTTACAACGTCGTGACTGGGAAAACCCTGGCGTTACCCAACTTAATCGCCTTGCAGCACATCCCCCTTTC
GCCAGCTGGCGTAATAGCGAAGAGGCCCGCACCGATCGCCCTTCCCAACAGTTGCGCAGCCTGAATGGCG
AATGGG
[124 nt withheld, positions 3367-3490]
C
[91 nt withheld, positions 3492-3582]
A
[49 nt withheld, positions 3584-3632]
CCTTTGACGTTGGAGTCCACGTTCTTT
[37 nt withheld, positions 3660-3696]
ACCCTATCTCGGTCTATTCTTTTGATTTATAAGGGATTTTGCCGATTTCGGCCTATTGGTTAAAAAATGA
GCTGATTTAACAAAAATTTAACGCGAATTTTAACAAAATATTAACGCTTACAATTTAGGTGGCACTTTTC
GGGGAAATGTGCGCGGAACCCCTATTTGTTTATTTTTCTAAATACATTCAAATATGTATCCGCTCATGAG
ACAATAACCCTGATAAATGCTTCAATAATATTGAAAAAGGAAGAGTATGAGTATTCAACATTTCCGTGTC
GCCCTTATTCCCTTTTTTGCGGCATTTTGCCTTCCTGTTTTTGCTCACCCAGAAACGCTGGTGAAAGTAA
AAGATGCTGAAGATCAGTTGGGTGCACGAGTGGGTTACATCGAACTGGATCTCAACAGCGGTAAGATCCT
TGAGAGTTTTCGCCCCGAAGAACGTTTTCCAATGATGAGCACTTTTAAAGTTCTGCTATGTGGCGCGGTA
TTATCCCGTATTGACGCCGGGCAAGAGCAACTCGGTCGCCGCATACACTATTCTCAGAATGACTTGGTTG
AGTACTCACCAGTCACAGAAAAGCATCTTACGGATGGCATGACAGTAAGAGAATTATGCAGTGCTGCCAT
AACCATGAGTGATAACACTGCGGCCAACTTACTTCTGACAACGATCGGAGGACCGAAGGAGCTAACCGCT
TTTTTGCACAACATGGGGGATCATGTAACTCGCCTTGATCGTTGGGAACCGGAGCTGAATGAAGCCATAC
CAAACGACGAGCGTGACACCACGATGCCTGTAGCAATGGCAACAACGTTGCGCAAACTATTAACTGGCGA
ACTACTTACTCTAGCTTCCCGGCAACAATTAATAGACTGGATGGAGGCGGATAAAGTTGCAGGACCACTT
CTGCGCTCGGCCCTTCCGGCTGGCTGGTTTATTGCTGATAAATCTGGAGCCGGTGAGCGTGGGTCTCGCG
GTATCATTGCAGCACTGGGGCCAGATGGTAAGCCCTCCCGTATCGTAGTTATCTACACGACGGGGAGTCA
GGCAACTATGGATGAACGAAATAGACAGATCGCTGAGATAGGTGCCTCACTGATTAAGCATTGGTAACTG
TCAGACCAAGTTTACTCATATATACTTTAGATTGATTTAAAACTTCATTTTTAATTTAAAAGGATCTAGG
TGAAGATCCTTTTTGATAATCTCATGACCAAAATCCCTTAACGTGAGTTTTCGTTCCACTGAGCGTCAGA
CCCCGTAGAAAAGATCAAAGGATCTTCTTGAGATCCTTTTTTTCTGCGCGTAATCTGCTGCTTGCAAACA
AAAAAACCACCGCTACCAGCGGTGGTTTGTTTGCCGGATCAAGAGCTACCAACTCTTTTTCCGAAGGTAA
CTGGCTTCAGCAGAGCGCAGATACCAAATACTGTTCTTCTAGTGTAGCCGTAGTTAGGCCACCACTTCAA
GAACTCTGTAGCACCGCCTACATACCTCGCTCTGCTAATCCTGTTACCAGTGGCTGCTGCCAGTGGCGAT
AAGTCGTGTCTTACCGGGTTGGACTCAAGACGATAGTTACCGGATAAGGCGCAGCGGTCGGGCTGAACGG
GGGGTTCGTGCACACAGCCCAGCTTGGAGCGAACGACCTACACCGAACTGAGATACCTACAGCGTGAGCT
ATGAGAAAGCGCCACGCTTCCCGAAGGGAGAAAGGCGGACAGGTATCCGGTAAGCGGCAGGGTCGGAACA
GGAGAGCGCACGAGGGAGCTTCCAGGGGGAAACGCCTGGTATCTTTATAGTCCTGTCGGGTTTCGCCACC
TCTGACTTGAGCGTCGATTTTTGTGATGCTCGTCAGGGGGGCGGAGCCTATGGAAAAACGCCAGCAACGC
GGCCTTTTTACGGTTCCTGGCCTTTTGCTGGCCTTTTGCTCACATGTTCTTTCCTGCGTTATCCCCTGAT
TCTGTGGATAACCGTATTACCGCCTTTGAGTGAGCTGATACCGCTCGCCGCAGCCGAACGACCGAGCGCA
GCGAGTCAGTGAGCGAGGAAGCGGAAGAGCGCCCAATACGCAAACCGCCTCTCCCCGCGCGTTGGCCGAT
TCATTAATGCAGCTGGCACGACAGGTTTCCCGACTGGAAAGCGGGCAGTGAGCGCAACGCAATTAATGTG
AGTTAGCTCACTCATTAGGCACCCCAGGCTTTACACTTTATGCTTCCGGCTCGTATGTTGTGTGGAATTG
TGAGCGGATAACAATTTCACACAGGAAACAGCTATGACCATGATTACGCCAAGCGCGCAATTAACCCTCA
CTAAAGGGAACAAAAGCTGGAGCTGCAAGCTTAATGTAGTCTTATGCAATACTCTTGTAGTCTTGCAACA
TGGTAACGATGAGTTAGCAACATGCCTTACAAGGAGAGAAAAAGCACCGTGCATGCCGATTGGTGGAAGT
AAGGTGGTACGATCGTGCCTTATTAGGAAGGCAACAGACGGGTCTGACATGGATTGGACGAACCACTGAA
TTGCCGCATTGCAGAGATATTGTATTTAAGTGCCTAGCTCGATACATAAACGGGTCTCTCTGGTTAGACC
AGATCTGAGCCTGGGAGCTCTCTGGCTAACTAGGGAACCCACTGCTTAAGCCTCAATAAAGCTTGCCTTG
AGTGCTTCAAGTAGTGTGTGCCCGTCTGTTGTGTGACTCTGGTAACTAGAGATCCCTCAGACCCTTTTAG
TCAGTGTGGAAAATCTCTAGCAGTGGCGCCCGAACAGGGACTTGAAAGCGAAAGGGAAACCAGAGGAGCT
CTCTCGACGCAGGACTCGGCTTGCTGAAGCGCGCACGGCAAGAGGCGAGGGGCGGCGACTGGTGAGTACG
CCAAAAATTTTGACTAGCGGAGGCTAGAAGGAGAGAGATGGGTGCGAGAGCGTCAGTATTAAGCGGGGGA
GAATTAGATCGCGATGGGAAAAAATTCGGTTAAGGCCAGGGGGAAAGAAAAAATATAAATTAAAACATAT
AGTATGGGCAAGCAGGGAGCTAGAACGATTCGCAGTTAATCCTGGCCTGTTAGAAACATCAGAAGGCTGT
AGACAAATACTGGGACAGCTACAACCATCCCTTCAGACAGGATCAGAAGAACTTAGATCATTATATAATA
CAGTAGCAACCCTCTATTGTGTGCATCAAAGGATAGAGATAAAAGACACCAAGGAAGCTTTAGACAAGAT
AGAGGAAGAGCAAAACAAAAGTAAGACCACCGCACAGCAAGCGGCCGCTGATCTTCAGACCTGGAGGAGG
AGATATGAGGGACAATTGGAGAAGTGAATTATATAAATATAAAGTAGTAAAAATTGAACCATTAGGAGTA
GCACCCACCAAGGCAAAGAGAAGAGTGGTGCAGAGAGAAAAAAGAGCAGTGGGAATAGGAGCTTTGTTCC
TTGGGTTCTTGGGAGCAGCAGGAAGCACTATGGGCGCAGCGTCAATGACGCTGACGGTACAGGCCAGACA
ATTATTGTCTGGTATAGTGCAGCAGCAGAACAATTTGCTGAGGGCTATTGAGGCGCAACAGCATCTGTTG
CAACTCACAGTCTGGGGCATCAAGCAGCTCCAGGCAAGAATCCTGGCTGTGGAAAGATACCTAAAGGATC
AACAGCTCCTGGGGATTTGGGGTTGCTCTGGAAAACTCATTTGCACCACTGCTGTGCCTTGGAATGCTAG
TTGGAGTAATAAATCTCTGGAACAGATTTGGAATCACACGACCTGGATGGAGTGGGACAGAGAAATTAAC
AATTACACAAGCTTAATACACTCCTTAATTGAAGAATCGCAAAACCAGCAAGAAAAGAATGAACAAGAAT
TATTGGAATTAGATAAATGGGCAAGTTTGTGGAATTGGTTTAACATAACAAATTGGCTGTGGTATATAAA
ATTATTCATAATGATAGTAGGAGGCTTGGTAGGTTTAAGAATAGTTTTTGCTGTACTTTCTATAGTGAAT
AGAGTTAGGCAGGGATATTCACCATTATCGTTTCAGACCCACCTCCCAACCCCGAGGGGACCCAGAGAGG
GCCTATTTCCCATGATTCCTTCATATTTGCATATACGATACAAGGCTGTTAGAGAGATAATTAGAATTAA
TTTGACTGTAAACACAAAGATATTAGTACAAAATACGTGACGTAGAAAGTAATAATTTCTTGGGTAGTTT
GCAGTTTTAAAATTATGTTTTAAAATGGACTATCATATGCTTACCGTAACTTGAAAGTATTTCGATTTCT
TGGCTTTATATATCTTGTGGAAAGGACGAAACACCGACAGCTCGGCCATCGACAAGGTTTTAGAGCTAGA
AATAGCAAGTTAAAATAAGGCTAGTCCGTTATCAACTTGAAAAAGTGGCACCGAGTCGGTGCTTTTTTAA
GCTTGGCGTAACTAGATCTTGAGACAAATGGCAGTATTCATCCACAATTTTAAAAGAAAAGGGGGGATTG
GGGGGTACAGTGCAGGGGAAAGAATAGTAGACATAATAGCAACAGACATACAAACTAAAGAATTACAAAA
ACAAATTACAAAAATTCAAAATTTTCGGGTTTATTACAGGGACAGCAGAGATCCACTTTGGCGCCGGCTC
GAGGGGG
Features (pLannotate 1.2.2; 29 found; start..end, strand, type, name):
     14..80      +  CDS            small t antigen (fragment): SV40 (simian virus 40) small t antigen
    106..317     +  promoter       EF-1α core promoter: core promoter for human elongation factor EF-1α
    318..1256    +  intron         EF-1α intron A: intron upstream of the start codon of human EF-1α
   1278..1877    +  CDS            PuroR (fragment): puromycin N-acetyltransferase; pac from Streptomyces; confers resistance to puromycin
   1893..2481    +  misc_feature   WPRE: woodchuck hepatitis virus posttranscriptional regulatory element
   2532..2551    +  misc_feature   cPPT/CTS (fragment): central polypurine tract and central termination sequence of HIV-1
   2553..2786    +  LTR            3' LTR (ΔU3): self-inactivating 3' long terminal repeat (LTR) from HIV-1
   2864..2985    +  polyA_signal   SV40 poly(A) signal: SV40 polyadenylation signal
   3025..3160    +  rep_origin     SV40 ori: SV40 origin of replication
   3181..3199    -  promoter       T7 promoter: promoter for bacteriophage T7 RNA polymerase
   3207..3362    +  CDS            lacZα (fragment): LacZα fragment of β-galactosidase; lacZ fragment
   3367..3795    +  rep_origin     f1 ori (sequence partly withheld): f1 bacteriophage origin of replication; arrow indicates direction of (+) strand synthesis
   3848..3952    +  promoter       AmpR promoter: bla
   3953..4813    +  CDS            AmpR: β-lactamase; bla; confers resistance to ampicillin, carbenicillin, and related antibiotics
   4984..5572    +  rep_origin     ori: high-copy-number ColE1/pMB1/pBR322/pUC origin of replication
   5755..5847    +  CDS            lacI (fragment): lac repressor; lacI; The lac repressor binds to the lac operator to inhibit transcription in E. coli. This inhibition can be relieved by adding lactose or isopropyl-β-D-thiogalactopyranoside (IPTG).
   5860..5881    +  protein_bind   CAP binding site: CAP binding activates transcription in the presence of cAMP. E. coli catabolite activator protein
   5896..5926    +  promoter       lac promoter: promoter for the E. coli lac operon
   5934..5950    +  protein_bind   lac operator: The lac repressor binds to the lac operator to inhibit transcription in E. coli. This inhibition can be relieved by adding lactose or isopropyl-β-D-thiogalactopyranoside (IPTG). lac repressor encoded by lacI
   5995..6013    +  promoter       T3 promoter: promoter for bacteriophage T3 RNA polymerase
   6041..6267    +  promoter       RSV promoter: Rous sarcoma virus enhancer/promoter
   6268..6448    +  LTR            5' LTR (truncated): truncated 5' long terminal repeat (LTR) from HIV-1
   6495..6620    +  misc_feature   HIV-1 Ψ: packaging signal of human immunodeficiency virus type 1
   6604..6967    +  CDS            HIV-1 gag (fragment): gag protein from human immunodeficiency virus 1; gag
   7113..7346    +  misc_feature   RRE: The Rev response element (RRE) of HIV-1 allows for Rev-dependent mRNA export from the nucleus to the cytoplasm.
   7723..7749    +  CDS            Rev (fragment): human immunodeficiency virus 1 (HIV-1) Rev protein; rev; enhances nuclear export of unspliced and incompletely spliced viral mRNAs
   7753..7993    +  promoter       U6 promoter: RNA polymerase III promoter for human U6 snRNA
   8023..8098    +  misc_RNA       gRNA scaffold: guide RNA scaffold for the Streptococcus pyogenes CRISPR/Cas9 system
   8154..8271    +  misc_feature   cPPT/CTS: central polypurine tract and central termination sequence of HIV-1
