[The description below was written by a language model from this plasmid's Addgene catalogue record and pLannotate feature annotations shown in this document.]
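Description:
MAPK13 gRNA (BRDN0001145708) is a third-generation lentiviral CRISPR guide plasmid built on the lentiGuide-Puro backbone. It expresses a single guide RNA against human MAPK13 (also known as p38delta or SAPK4), designed against the reference transcript for that gene. In bacteria it is maintained as a high-copy plasmid through a ColE1/pUC-type origin and selected with ampicillin via the β-lactamase gene. An f1 origin, an SV40 origin and remnants of lac and phage promoter elements are also annotated in the backbone.

The lentiviral transfer cassette starts with an RSV promoter fused to a truncated HIV-1 5' LTR, which makes genomic RNA production independent of Tat. This is followed by the Ψ packaging signal with a partial gag sequence and the Rev response element for Rev-dependent nuclear export. It ends in a self-inactivating ΔU3 3' LTR and an SV40 polyadenylation signal. Within this unit, the human U6 RNA polymerase III promoter drives the MAPK13-targeting spacer joined to the Streptococcus pyogenes Cas9 guide scaffold. Downstream lies a cPPT/CTS element, which aids nuclear import of the viral genome. A separate EF-1α core promoter with its intron A drives puromycin N-acetyltransferase, allowing selection of transduced mammalian cells, and a WPRE enhances transcript expression.

The plasmid does not encode Cas9, so it is meant to be used with a separate Cas9 lentiviral vector or in cells that already express Cas9 to disrupt MAPK13. It is one of the guides in a human kinome gRNA collection associated with work on optimised sgRNA design.
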