Addgene plasmid #76252: MAPK13 gRNA (BRDN0001145708)
Purpose: 3rd generation lentiviral gRNA plasmid targeting human MAPK13
Depositing lab: John Doench & David Root. Depositing organization: Broad Institute. Publication: Optimized sgRNA design to maximize activity and minimize off-target effects of CRISPR-Cas9. Doench JG, Fusi N, Sullender M, Hegde M, Vaimberg EW, Donovan KF, Smith I, Tothova Z, Wilen C, Orchard R, Virgin HW, Listgarten J, Root DE. Nat Biotechnol. 2016 Jan 18. doi: 10.1038/nbt.3437. PubMed 26780180.
Backbone
  Vector backbone: lentiGuide-Puro
  Backbone manufacturer: Zhang Lab (Addgene plasmid # 52963)
  Vector type: Mammalian Expression, Lentiviral, CRISPR
  Selectable markers: Puromycin
Growth in bacteria
  Bacterial resistance: Ampicillin, 100 μg/mL
  Growth temperature: 37°C
  Growth strain: DH5alpha
  Copy number: High Copy
Gene/Insert
  Gene/Insert name: MAPK13 (alt names: MAPK13; NM_002754.4)
  gRNA/shRNA sequence: ACAGCTCGGCCATCGACAAG
  Species: H. sapiens (human)
  Entrez Gene: MAPK13 (a.k.a. MAPK 13, MAPK-13, PRKM13, SAPK4, p38delta)
  Promoter: hU6
  Cloning method: Unknown
  Sequencing primers: 5′ U6-F; 3′ pS2-R
Terms and licenses: Academic/Nonprofit Terms; Industry Terms: Not Available to Industry
Depositor comments: The gRNA was designed to target the following Genbank reference sequence(s): NM_002754.4. Note that this plasmid does NOT contain Cas9. It should be used in conjunction with lentiCas9-Blast (Addgene #52962) or otherwise with cell lines already expressing Cas9. Browse the full kinome gRNA library at http://www.addgene.org/pooled-library/broadgpp-human-kinome/ or visit http://www.broadinstitute.org/rnai/public/ for detailed protocols and information.
How to cite: MAPK13 gRNA (BRDN0001145708) was a gift from John Doench & David Root (Addgene plasmid # 76252 ; http://n2t.net/addgene:76252 ; RRID:Addgene_76252)
