>Addgene plasmid #76252 | MAPK13 gRNA (BRDN0001145708) | depositor partial sequence | sequence record 143712 | Target Sequence
ACAGCTCGGCCATCGACAAG
