>Addgene plasmid #76252 | MAPK13 gRNA (BRDN0001145708) | addgene partial sequence | sequence record 185479 | hU6-F
AGAAAGTAATAATTTCTTGGGTAGTTTGCAGTTTTAAAATTATGTTTTAAAATGGACTATCATATGCTTA
CCGTAACTTGAAAGTATTTCGATTTCTTGGCTTTATATATCTTGTGGAAAGGACGAAACACCGACAGCTC
GGCCATCGACAAGGTTTTAGAGCTAGAAATAGCAAGTTAAAATAAGGCTAGTCCGTTATCAACTTGAAAA
AGTGGCACCGAGTCGGTGCTTTTTTAAGCTTGGCGTAACTAGATCTTGAGACAAATGGCAGTATTCATCC
ACAATTTTAAAAGAAAAGGGGGGATTGGGGGGTACAGTGCAGGGGAAAGAATAGTAGACATAATAGCAAC
AGACATACAAACTAAAGAATTACAAAAACAAATTACAAAAATTCAAAATTTTCGGGTTTATTACAGGGAC
AGCAGAGATCCACTTTGGCGCCGGCTCGAGGGGGCCCGGGTGCAAAGATGGATAAAGTTTTAAACAGAGA
GGAATCTTTGCAGCTAATGGACCTTCTAGGTCTTGAAAGGAGTGGGAATTGGCTCCGGTGCCCGTCAGTG
GGCAGAGCGC
